>Addgene plasmid #83947 | pCfB2311 (SNR52p-gRNA.ADE2-SUP4t_natMX) | depositor full sequence | sequence record 160440 | pCfB2311 (SNR52p-gRNA.ADE2-SUP4t_natMX) sequence 6564 bps
GACGAAAGGGCCTCGTGATACGCCTATTTTTATAGGTTAATGTCATGATAATAATGGTTTCTTAGTATGA
TCCAATATCAAAGGAAATGATAGCATTGAAGGATGAGACTAATCCAATTGAGGAGTGGCAGCATATAGAA
CAGCTAAAGGGTAGTGCTGAAGGAAGCATACGATACCCCGCATGGAATGGGATAATATCACAGGAGGTAC
TAGACTACCTTTCATCCTACATAAATAGACGCATATAAGTACGCATTTAAGCATAAACACGCACTATGCC
GTTCTTCTCATGTATATATATATACAGGCAACACGCAGATATAGGTGCGACGTGAACAGTGAGCTGTATG
TGCGCAGCTCGCGTTGCATTTTCGGAAGCGCTCGTTTTCGGAAACGCTTTGAAGTTCCTATTCCGAAGTT
CCTATTCTCTAGAAAGTATAGGAACTTCAGAGCGCTTTTGAAAACCAAAAGCGCTCTGAAGACGCACTTT
CAAAAAACCAAAAACGCACCGGACTGTAACGAGCTACTAAAATATTGCGAATACCGCTTCCACAAACATT
GCTCAAAAGTATCTCTTTGCTATATATCTCTGTGCTATATCCCTATATAACCTACCCATCCACCTTTCGC
TCCTTGAACTTGCATCTAAACTCGACCTCTACATTTTTTATGTTTATCTCTAGTATTACTCTTTAGACAA
AAAAATTGTAGTAAGAACTATTCATAGAGTGAATCGAAAACAATACGAAAATGTAAACATTTCCTATACG
TAGTATATAGAGACAAAATAGAAGAAACCGTTCATAATTTTCTGACCAATGAAGAATCATCAACGCTATC
ACTTTCTGTTCACAAAGTATGCGCAATCCACATCGGTATAGAATATAATCGGGGATGCCTTTATCTTGAA
AAAATGCACCCGCAGCTTCGCTAGTAATCAGTAAACGCGGGAAGTGGAGTCAGGCTTTTTTTATGGAAGA
GAAAATAGACACCAAAGTAGCCTTCTTCTAACCTTAACGGACCTACAGTGCAAAAAGTTATCAAGAGACT
GCATTATAGAGCGCACAAAGGAGAAAAAAAGTAATCTAAGATGCTTTGTTAGAAAAATAGCGCTCTCGGG
ATGCATTTTTGTAGAACAAAAAAGAAGTATAGATTCTTTGTTGGTAAAATAGCGCTCTCGCGTTGCATTT
CTGTTCTGTAAAAATGCAGCTCAGATTCTTTGTTTGAAAAATTAGCGCTCTCGCGTTGCATTTTTGTTTT
ACAAAAATGAAGCACAGATTCTTCGTTGGTAAAATAGCGCTTTCGCGTTGCATTTCTGTTCTGTAAAAAT
GCAGCTCAGATTCTTTGTTTGAAAAATTAGCGCTCTCGCGTTGCATTTTTGTTCTACAAAATGAAGCACA
GATGCTTCGTTCAGGTGGCACTTTTCGGGGAAATGTGCGCGGAACCCCTATTTGTTTATTTTTCTAAATA
CATTCAAATATGTATCCGCTCATGAGACAATAACCCTGATAAATGCTTCAATAATATTGAAAAAGGAAGA
GTATGAGTATTCAACATTTCCGTGTCGCCCTTATTCCCTTTTTTGCGGCATTTTGCCTTCCTGTTTTTGC
TCACCCAGAAACGCTGGTGAAAGTAAAAGATGCTGAAGATCAGTTGGGTGCACGAGTGGGTTACATCGAA
CTGGATCTCAACAGCGGTAAGATCCTTGAGAGTTTTCGCCCCGAAGAACGTTTTCCAATGATGAGCACTT
TTAAAGTTCTGCTATGTGGCGCGGTATTATCCCGTATTGACGCCGGGCAAGAGCAACTCGGTCGCCGCAT
ACACTATTCTCAGAATGACTTGGTTGAGTACTCACCAGTCACAGAAAAGCATCTTACGGATGGCATGACA
GTAAGAGAATTATGCAGTGCTGCCATAACCATGAGTGATAACACTGCGGCCAACTTACTTCTGACAACGA
TCGGAGGACCGAAGGAGCTAACCGCTTTTTTGCACAACATGGGGGATCATGTAACTCGCCTTGATCGTTG
GGAACCGGAGCTGAATGAAGCCATACCAAACGACGAGCGTGACACCACGATGCCTGTAGCAATGGCAACA
ACGTTGCGCAAACTATTAACTGGCGAACTACTTACTCTAGCTTCCCGGCAACAATTAATAGACTGGATGG
AGGCGGATAAAGTTGCAGGACCACTTCTGCGCTCGGCCCTTCCGGCTGGCTGGTTTATTGCTGATAAATC
TGGAGCCGGTGAGCGTGGGTCTCGCGGTATCATTGCAGCACTGGGGCCAGATGGTAAGCCCTCCCGTATC
GTAGTTATCTACACGACGGGGAGTCAGGCAACTATGGATGAACGAAATAGACAGATCGCTGAGATAGGTG
CCTCACTGATTAAGCATTGGTAACTGTCAGACCAAGTTTACTCATATATACTTTAGATTGATTTAAAACT
TCATTTTTAATTTAAAAGGATCTAGGTGAAGATCCTTTTTGATAATCTCATGACCAAAATCCCTTAACGT
GAGTTTTCGTTCCACTGAGCGTCAGACCCCGTAGAAAAGATCAAAGGATCTTCTTGAGATCCTTTTTTTC
TGCGCGTAATCTGCTGCTTGCAAACAAAAAAACCACCGCTACCAGCGGTGGTTTGTTTGCCGGATCAAGA
GCTACCAACTCTTTTTCCGAAGGTAACTGGCTTCAGCAGAGCGCAGATACCAAATACTGTCCTTCTAGTG
TAGCCGTAGTTAGGCCACCACTTCAAGAACTCTGTAGCACCGCCTACATACCTCGCTCTGCTAATCCTGT
TACCAGTGGCTGCTGCCAGTGGCGATAAGTCGTGTCTTACCGGGTTGGACTCAAGACGATAGTTACCGGA
TAAGGCGCAGCGGTCGGGCTGAACGGGGGGTTCGTGCACACAGCCCAGCTTGGAGCGAACGACCTACACC
GAACTGAGATACCTACAGCGTGAGCTATGAGAAAGCGCCACGCTTCCCGAAGGGAGAAAGGCGGACAGGT
ATCCGGTAAGCGGCAGGGTCGGAACAGGAGAGCGCACGAGGGAGCTTCCAGGGGGAAACGCCTGGTATCT
TTATAGTCCTGTCGGGTTTCGCCACCTCTGACTTGAGCGTCGATTTTTGTGATGCTCGTCAGGGGGGCGG
AGCCTATGGAAAAACGCCAGCAACGCGGCCTTTTTACGGTTCCTGGCCTTTTGCTGGCCTTTTGCTCACA
TGTTCTTTCCTGCGTTATCCCCTGATTCTGTGGATAACCGTATTACCGCCTTTGAGTGAGCTGATACCGC
TCGCCGCAGCCGAACGACCGAGCGCAGCGAGTCAGTGAGCGAGGAAGCGGAAGAGCGCCCAATACGCAAA
CCGCCTCTCCCCGCGCGTTGGCCGATTCATTAATGCAGCTGGCACGACAGGTTTCCCGACTGGAAAGCGG
GCAGTGAGCGCAACGCAATTAATGTGAGTTAGCTCACTCATTAGGCACCCCAGGCTTTACACTTTATGCT
TCCGGCTCGTATGTTGTGTGGAATTGTGAGCGGATAACAATTTCACACAGGAAACAGCTATGACCATGAT
TACGCCAAGCGCGCAATTAACCCTCACTAAAGGGAACAAAAGCTGGAGCTTCTTTGAAAAGATAATGTAT
GATTATGCTTTCACTCATATTTATACAGAAACTTGATGTTTTCTTTCGAGTATATACAAGGTGATTACAT
GTACGTTTGAAGTACAACTCTAGATTTTGTAGTGCCCTCTTGGGCTAGCGGTAAAGGTGCGCATTTTTTC
ACACCCTACAATGTTCTGTTCAAAAGATTTTGGTCAAACGCTGTAGAAGTGAAAGTTGGTGCGCATGTTT
CGGCGTTCGAAACTTCTCCGCAGTGAAAGATAAATGATCAATTGTAGAGACTATCCACAGTTTTAGAGCT
AGAAATAGCAAGTTAAAATAAGGCTAGTCCGTTATCAACTTGAAAAAGTGGCACCGAGTCGGTGGTGCTT
TTTTTGTTTTTTATGTCTTCGAGTCATGTAATTAGTTATGTCACGCTTACGTTCACGCCCTCCCCCCACA
TCCGCTCTAACCGAAAAGGAAGGAGTTAGACAACCTGAAGTCTAGGTCCCTATTTATTTTTTTATAGTTA
TGTTAGTATTAAGAACGTTATTTATATTTCAAATTTTTCTTTTTTTTCTGTACAGACGCGTGTACGCATG
TAACATTATACTGAAAACCTTGCTTGAGAAGGTTTTGGGACGCTCGAAGGCTTTAATTTGCGGCCGGTAC
CCAATTCGCCCTATAGTGAGTCGTATTACGCGCGCTCACTGGCCGTCGTTTTACAACGTCGTGACTGGGA
AAACCCTGGCGTTACCCAACTTAATCGCCTTGCAGCACATCCCCCTTTCGCCAGCTGGCGTAATAGCGAA
GAGGCCCGCACCGATCGCCCTTCCCAACAGTTGCGCAGCCTGAATGGCGAATGGCGCG
[124 nt withheld, positions 4469-4592]
C
[91 nt withheld, positions 4594-4684]
A
[49 nt withheld, positions 4686-4734]
CCTTTGACGTTGGAGTCCACGTTCTTT
[37 nt withheld, positions 4762-4798]
ACCCTATCTCGGTCTATTCTTTTGATTTATAAGGGATTTTGCCGATTTCGGCCTATTGGTTAAAAAATGA
GCTGATTTAACAAAAATTTAACGCGAATTTTAACAAAATATTAACGTTTACAATTTCCTGATGCGGTATT
TTCTCCTTACGCATCTGTGCGGTATTTCACACCGCATAGGGTAATAACTGATATTGGGTGCATAGGCCAC
TAGTGGATCTGATATCACCTAATAACTTCGTATAGCATACATTATACGAAGTTATATTAAGGGTTCTCGA
GAGCTCGTTTTCGACACTGGATGGCGGCGTTAGTATCGAATCGACAGCAGTATAGCGACCAGCATTCACA
TACGATTGACGCATGATATTACTTTCTGCGCACTTAACTTCGCATCTGGGCAGATGATGTCGAGGCGAAA
AAAAATATAAATCACGCTAACATTTGATTAAAATAGAACAACTACAATATAAAAAAACTATACAAATGAC
AAGTTCTTGAAAACAAGAATCTTTTTATTGTCAGTACTGATTAGGGGCAGGGCATGCTCATGTAGAGCGC
CTGCTCGCCGTCCGAGGCGGTGCCGTCGTACAGGGCGGTGTCCAGGCCGCAGAGGGTGAACCCCATCCGC
CGGTACGCGTGGATCGCCGGTGCGTTGACGTTGGTGACCTCCAGCCAGAGGTGCCCGGCGCCCCGCTCGC
GGGCGAACTCCGTCGCGAGCCCCATCAACGCGCGCCCGACCCCGTGCCCCCGGTGCTCCGGGGCGACCTC
GATGTCCTCGACGGTCAGCCGGCGGTTCCAGCCGGAGTACGAGACGACCACGAAGCCCGCCAGGTCGCCG
TCGTCCCCGTACGCGACGAACGTCCGGGAGTCCGGGTCGCCGTCCTCCCCGTCGTCCGATTCGTCGTCCG
ATTCGTCGTCGGGGAACACCTTGGTCAGGGGCGGGTCCACCGGCACCTCCCGCAGGGTGAAGCCGTCCCC
GGTGGCGGTGACGCGGAAGACGGTGTCGGTGGTGAAGGACCCATCCAGTGCCTCGATGGCCTCGGCGTCC
CCCGGGACACTGGTGCGGTACCGGTAAGCCGTGTCGTCAAGAGTGGTACCCATGGTTGTTTATGTTCGGA
TGTGATGTGAGAACTGTATCCTAGCAAGATTTTAAAAGGAAGTATATGAAAGAAGAACCTCAGTGGCAAA
TCCTAACCTTTTATATTTCTCTACAGGGGCGCGGCGTGGGGACAATTCAACGCGTCTGTGAGGGGAGCGT
TTCCCTGCTCGCAGGTCTGCAGCGAGGAGCCGTAATTTTTGCTTCGCGCCGTGCGGCCATCAAAATGTAT
GGATGCAAATGATTATACATGGGGATGTATGGGCTAAATGTACGGGCGACAGTCACATCATGCCCCTGAG
CTGCGCACGTCAAGACTGTCAAGGAGGGTATTCTGGGCCTCCATGTCGCTGGCCGGGTGACCCGGCGGGG
ACGAGGCAAGCTAAACAGATCTCTAGACCTAATAACTTCGTATAGCATACATTATACGAAGTTATATTAA
GGGTTGTCGACCTGCAGCGTACGAAGCTTCAGCTGACGCGATTGGTGCACTCTCAGTACAATCTGCTCTG
ATGCCGCATAGTTAAGCCAGCCCCGACACCCGCCAACACCCGCTGACGCGCCCTGACGGGCTTGTCTGCT
CCCGGCATCCGCTTACAGACAAGCTGTGACCGTCTCCGGGAGCTGCATGTGTCAGAGGTTTTCACCGTCA
TCACCGAAACGCGCGA
Features (pLannotate 1.2.2; 24 found; start..end, strand, type, name):
     69..1411    +  rep_origin     2μ ori: yeast 2μ plasmid origin of replication
   1438..1542    +  promoter       AmpR promoter: bla
   1543..2403    +  CDS            AmpR: β-lactamase; bla; confers resistance to ampicillin, carbenicillin, and related antibiotics
   2574..3162    +  rep_origin     ori: high-copy-number ColE1/pMB1/pBR322/pUC origin of replication
   3345..3437    +  CDS            lacI (fragment): lac repressor; lacI; The lac repressor binds to the lac operator to inhibit transcription in E. coli. This inhibition can be relieved by adding lactose or isopropyl-β-D-thiogalactopyranoside (IPTG).
   3450..3471    +  protein_bind   CAP binding site: CAP binding activates transcription in the presence of cAMP. E. coli catabolite activator protein
   3486..3516    +  promoter       lac promoter: promoter for the E. coli lac operon
   3524..3540    +  protein_bind   lac operator: The lac repressor binds to the lac operator to inhibit transcription in E. coli. This inhibition can be relieved by adding lactose or isopropyl-β-D-thiogalactopyranoside (IPTG). lac repressor encoded by lacI
   3585..3603    +  promoter       T3 promoter: promoter for bacteriophage T3 RNA polymerase
   3621..3889    +  promoter       SNR52 promoter: promoter for the S. cerevisiae small nucleolar RNA gene SNR52
   3910..3984    +  misc_RNA       gRNA scaffold: guide RNA scaffold for the Streptococcus pyogenes CRISPR/Cas9 system
   3989..4008    +  terminator     SUP4 terminator: transcription terminator for the S. cerevisiae SUP4 tRNA gene
   4060..4249    +  terminator     CYC1 terminator: S. cerevisiae CYC1; transcription terminator for CYC1
   4280..4298    -  promoter       T7 promoter: promoter for bacteriophage T7 RNA polymerase
   4306..4461    +  CDS            lacZα (fragment): LacZα fragment of β-galactosidase; lacZ fragment
   4469..4924    +  rep_origin     f1 ori (sequence partly withheld): f1 bacteriophage origin of replication; arrow indicates direction of (+) strand synthesis
   4925..4976    -  misc_feature   bom (fragment): basis of mobility region from pBR322
   5030..5063    +  protein_bind   loxP: Cre-mediated recombination occurs in the 8-bp core sequence (GCATACAT). Cre recombinase
   5126..5323    -  terminator     TEF terminator: Ashbya gossypii TEF terminator
   5331..5895    -  CDS            NrsR (fragment): nourseothricin acetyltransferase; Streptomyces noursei nat1; confers resistance to nourseothricin
   5902..6245    -  promoter       TEF promoter: Ashbya gossypii TEF promoter
   6300..6333    +  protein_bind   loxP: Cre-mediated recombination occurs in the 8-bp core sequence (GCATACAT). Cre recombinase
   6381..6428    -  misc_feature   bom (fragment): basis of mobility region from pBR322
   6530..1       -  CDS            rop (fragment) (across the origin): Rop protein, which maintains plasmids at low copy number; rop
