[The description below was written by a language model from this plasmid's Addgene catalogue record and pLannotate feature annotations shown in this document.]
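Description:
pCfB2311 is a 6.6 kb episomal yeast shuttle plasmid that delivers a single guide RNA for CRISPR-Cas9 genome editing in Saccharomyces cerevisiae. It derives from the p426-SNR52p-gRNA.CAN1.Y-SUP4t guide vector, with the original targeting sequence exchanged for one directed at ADE2. The name and annotation show a natMX cassette as the yeast marker. In E. coli it is maintained at high copy through a ColE1/pUC-type origin and selected with ampicillin via the bla gene. In yeast the 2μ origin supports multicopy replication. An f1 origin, lac promoter/operator and lacZα remnants, and T3 and T7 promoters are carried over from the cloning backbone and have no evident role in the yeast application.

The guide cassette consists of the SNR52 small nucleolar RNA promoter, a 20-nt gap in the annotation corresponding to the ADE2 spacer, the Streptococcus pyogenes Cas9 gRNA scaffold and the short SUP4 tRNA terminator. SNR52 and SUP4 are RNA polymerase III elements that give an uncapped, non-polyadenylated transcript suited to loading into Cas9. A CYC1 terminator lies just downstream. Selection in yeast relies on nourseothricin acetyltransferase expressed from the Ashbya gossypii TEF promoter and terminator. This dominant marker works in prototrophic industrial strains that lack auxotrophies. The cassette is flanked by two loxP sites, so Cre could in principle excise it.

The plasmid encodes no Cas9, so the nuclease must be supplied separately. ADE2 disruption is commonly used as a visual readout because mutant colonies turn red. This makes the construct a convenient test or control guide vector for assessing editing efficiency, although the record describes it only as a gRNA-carrying vector with the natMX marker.
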