Addgene plasmid #83947: pCfB2311 (SNR52p-gRNA.ADE2-SUP4t_natMX)
Purpose: gRNA cassette-carrying vector with natMX marker
Depositing lab: Irina Borodina. Depositing organization: Danmarks Tekniske Universitet. Publication: CRISPR-Cas system enables fast and simple genome editing of industrial Saccharomyces cerevisiae strains. Stovicek V, Borodina I, Forster J. Metab Eng Commun. 2015 Mar 20;2:13-22. doi: 10.1016/j.meteno.2015.03.001. eCollection 2015 Dec. PubMed 34150504.
Backbone
  Vector backbone: p426-SNR52p-gRNA.CAN1.Y-SUP4t
  Backbone manufacturer: George Church lab, Dicarlo et al Nucleic Acids Res
  Vector type: Yeast Expression
  Selectable markers: nourseothricin
Growth in bacteria
  Bacterial resistance: Ampicillin, 100 μg/mL
  Growth temperature: 37°C
  Growth strain: DH5alpha
  Copy number: High Copy
Gene/Insert
  Gene/Insert name: gRNA targeting ADE2 gene
  gRNA/shRNA sequence: aattgtagagactatccaca
  Species: S. cerevisiae (budding yeast)
Terms and licenses: Academic/Nonprofit Terms; Industry Terms: Not Available to Industry
How to cite: pCfB2311 (SNR52p-gRNA.ADE2-SUP4t_natMX) was a gift from Irina Borodina (Addgene plasmid # 83947 ; http://n2t.net/addgene:83947 ; RRID:Addgene_83947)
