>Addgene plasmid #83947 | pCfB2311 (SNR52p-gRNA.ADE2-SUP4t_natMX) | addgene partial sequence | sequence record 163535 | M13-F20 5'-TGTAAAACGACGGCCAGT-3'
GGGCGAATTGGGTACCGGCCGCAAATTAAAGCCTTCGAGCGTCCCAAAACCTTCTCAAGCAAGGTTTTCA
GTATAATGTTACATGCGTACACGCGTCTGTACAGAAAAAAAAGAAAAATTTGAAATATAAATAACGTTCT
TAATACTAACATAACTATAAAAAAATAAATAGGGACCTAGACTTCAGGTTGTCTAACTCCTTCCTTTTCG
GTTAGAGCGGATGTGGGGGGAGGGCGTGAACGTAAGCGTGACATAACTAATTACATGACTCGAAGACATA
AAAAACAAAAAAAGCACCACCGACTCGGTGCCACTTTTTCAAGTTGATAACGGACTAGCCTTATTTTAAC
TTGCTATTTCTAGCTCTAAAACTGTGGATAGTCTCTACAATTGATCATTTATCTTTCACTGCGGAGAAGT
TTCGAACGCCGAAACATGCGCACCAACTTTCACTTCTACAGCGTTTGACCAAAATCTTTTGAACAGAACA
TTGTAGGGTGTGAAAAAATGCGCACCTTTACCGCTAGCCCAAGAGGGCACTACAAAATCTAGAGTTGTAC
TTCAAACGTACATGTAATCACCTTGTATATACTCGAAAGAAAACATCAAGTTTCTGTATAAATATGAGTG
AAAGCATAATCATACATTATCTTTTCAAAGAAGCTCCAGCTTTTGTTCCCTTTAGTGAGGGTTAATTGCG
CGCTTGGCGTAATCATGGTCATAGCTGTTTCCTGTGTGAAATTGTTATCCGCTCACAATTCCACACAACA
TACGAGCCGGAAGCATAAAGTGTAAAGCCTGGGGTGCCTAATGAGTGAGCTAACTCACATTAATTGCGTT
GCGCTCACTGCCCGCTTTCCAGTCGGGAAACCTGTCGTGCCAGCTGCATTAATGAATCGGCCAACGCGCG
GGGAGAGGCGGTTTGCGTATTGGGCGCTCTTCCGCTTCCTCGCTCACTGACTCGCTGCGCTCGGTCGTTC
GGCTGCGGCGAGCGGTATCAGCTCACTCAAAGGCGGTAATACGGTTATCC
