>Addgene plasmid #83947 | pCfB2311 (SNR52p-gRNA.ADE2-SUP4t_natMX) | addgene partial sequence | sequence record 163536 | pRS-marker 5'-cggcatcagagcagattgta-3'
GCTTCGTACGCTGCAGGTCGACAACCCTTAATATAACTTCGTATAATGTATGCTATACGAAGTTATTAGG
TCTAGAGATCTGTTTAGCTTGCCTCGTCCCCGCCGGGTCACCCGGCCAGCGACATGGAGGCCCAGAATAC
CCTCCTTGACAGTCTTGACGTGCGCAGCTCAGGGGCATGATGTGACTGTCGCCCGTACATTTAGCCCATA
CATCCCCATGTATAATCATTTGCATCCATACATTTTGATGGCCGCACGGCGCGAAGCAAAAATTACGGCT
CCTCGCTGCAGACCTGCGAGCAGGGAAACGCTCCCCTCACAGACGCGTTGAATTGTCCCCACGCCGCGCC
CCTGTAGAGAAATATAAAAGGTTAGGATTTGCCACTGAGGTTCTTCTTTCATATACTTCCTTTTAAAATC
TTGCTAGGATACAGTTCTCACATCACATCCGAACATAAACAACCATGGGTACCACTCTTGACGACACGGC
TTACCGGTACCGCACCAGTGTCCCGGGGGACGCCGAGGCCATCGAGGCACTGGATGGGTCCTTCACCACC
GACACCGTCTTCCGCGTCACCGCCACCGGGGACGGCTTCACCCTGCGGGAGGTGCCGGTGGACCCGCCCC
TGACCAAGGTGTTCCCCGACGACGAATCGGACGACGAATCGGACGACGGGGAGGACGGCGACCCGGACTC
CCGGACGTTCGTCGCGTACGGGGACGACGGCGACCTGGCGGGCTTCGTGGTCGTCTCGTACTCCGGCTGG
AACCGCCGGCTGACCGTCGAGGACATCGAGGTCGCCCCGGAGCACCGGGGGCACGGGGTCGGGCGCGCGT
TGATGGGGCTCGCGACGGAGTTCGCCCGCGAGCGGGGCGCCGGGCACCTCTGGCTGGAGGTCACCAACGT
CAACGCACCGGCGATCCACGCGTACCGGCGGATGGGGTTCACCCTCTGCGGCCTGGACACCGCCCTGTAC
GACGGCACCGCCTCGGACGGCGAGCAGGCGCTCTA
